>Addgene plasmid #56302 | Clover-MannII-N-10 | addgene full sequence | sequence record 232228 | Addgene NGS Result
GTGGATAACCGTATTACCGCCATGCATTAGTTATTAATAGTAATCAATTACGGGGTCATTAGTTCATAGC
CCATATATGGAGTTCCGCGTTACATAACTTACGGTAAATGGCCCGCCTGGCTGACCGCCCAACGACCCCC
GCCCATTGACGTCAATAATGACGTATGTTCCCATAGTAACGCCAATAGGGACTTTCCATTGACGTCAATG
GGTGGAGTATTTACGGTAAACTGCCCACTTGGCAGTACATCAAGTGTATCATATGCCAAGTACGCCCCCT
ATTGACGTCAATGACGGTAAATGGCCCGCCTGGCATTATGCCCAGTACATGACCTTATGGGACTTTCCTA
CTTGGCAGTACATCTACGTATTAGTCATCGCTATTACCATGGTGATGCGGTTTTGGCAGTACATCAATGG
GCGTGGATAGCGGTTTGACTCACGGGGATTTCCAAGTCTCCACCCCATTGACGTCAATGGGAGTTTGTTT
TGGCACCAAAATCAACGGGACTTTCCAAAATGTCGTAACAACTCCGCCCCATTGACGCAAATGGGCGGTA
GGCGTGTACGGTGGGAGGTCTATATAAGCAGAGCTGGTTTAGTGAACCGTCAGATCCGCTAGCGCCACCA
TGAAGTTAAGTCGCCAGTTCACCGTGTTTGGCAGCGCGATCTTCTGCGTCGTAATCTTCTCACTCTACCT
GATGCTGGACAGGGGTCACTTGGACTACCCTCGGGGCCCGCGCCAGGAGGGCTCCTTTCCGCAGGGCCAG
CTTTCAATATTGCAAGAAAAGATTGACCATTTGGAGCGTTTGCTCGCTGAGAACAACGAGATCATCTCAA
ATATCAGAGACTCAGTCATCAACCTGAGCGAGTCTGTGGAGGACGGCCCGCGGGGGTCACCAGGCAACGC
CAGCCAAGGCTCCATCCACCTCCACTCGCCACAGTTGGCCCTGCAGGCTGACCCCAGCTCCGGATCGGAT
CCACCGGTCGCCACCATGGTGAGCAAGGGCGAGGAGCTGTTCACCGGGGTGGTGCCCATCCTGGTCGAGC
TGGACGGCGACGTAAACGGCCACAAGTTCAGCGTCCGCGGCGAGGGCGAGGGCGATGCCACCAACGGCAA
GCTGACCCTGAAGTTCATCTGCACCACCGGCAAGCTGCCCGTGCCCTGGCCCACCCTCGTGACCACCTTC
GGCTACGGCGTGGCCTGCTTCAGCCGCTACCCCGACCACATGAAGCAGCACGACTTCTTCAAGTCCGCCA
TGCCCGAAGGCTACGTCCAGGAGCGCACCATCTCTTTCAAGGACGACGGTACCTACAAGACCCGCGCCGA
GGTGAAGTTCGAGGGCGACACCCTGGTGAACCGCATCGAGCTGAAGGGCATCGACTTCAAGGAGGACGGC
AACATCCTGGGGCACAAGCTGGAGTACAACTTCAACAGCCACAACGTCTATATCACGGCCGACAAGCAGA
AGAACGGCATCAAGGCTAACTTCAAGATCCGCCACAACGTTGAGGACGGCAGCGTGCAGCTCGCCGACCA
CTACCAGCAGAACACCCCCATCGGCGACGGCCCCGTGCTGCTGCCCGACAACCACTACCTGAGCCATCAG
TCCGCCCTGAGCAAAGACCCCAACGAGAAGCGCGATCACATGGTCCTGCTGGAGTTCGTGACCGCCGCCG
GGATCACTCTCGGCATGGACGAGCTGTACAAGTAAGCGGCCGCGACTCTAGATCATAATCAGCCATACCA
CATTTGTAGAGGTTTTACTTGCTTTAAAAAACCTCCCACACCTCCCCCTGAACCTGAAACATAAAATGAA
TGCAATTGTTGTTGTTAACTTGTTTATTGCAGCTTATAATGGTTACAAATAAAGCAATAGCATCACAAAT
TTCACAAATAAAGCATTTTTTTCACTGCATTCTAGTTGTGGTTTGTCCAAACTCATCAATGTATCTTAAG
GCGTAAATTGTAAGCGTTAATATTTTGTTAAAATTCGCGTTAAATTTTTGTTAAATCAGCTCATTTTTTA
ACCAATAGGCCGAAATCGGCAAAATCCCTTATAAATCAAAAGAATAGACCGAGATAGGGT
[37 nt withheld, positions 2091-2127]
AAAGAACGTGGACTCCAACGTCAAAGG
[49 nt withheld, positions 2155-2203]
T
[91 nt withheld, positions 2205-2295]
G
[124 nt withheld, positions 2297-2420]
CAGGTGGCACTTTTCGGGGAAATGTGCGCGGAACCCCTATTTGTTTATTTTTCTAAATACATTCAAATAT
GTATCCGCTCATGAGACAATAACCCTGATAAATGCTTCAATAATATTGAAAAAGGAAGAGTCCTGAGGCG
GAAAGAACCAGCTGTGGAATGTGTGTCAGTTAGGGTGTGGAAAGTCCCCAGGCTCCCCAGCAGGCAGAAG
TATGCAAAGCATGCATCTCAATTAGTCAGCAACCAGGTGTGGAAAGTCCCCAGGCTCCCCAGCAGGCAGA
AGTATGCAAAGCATGCATCTCAATTAGTCAGCAACCATAGTCCCGCCCCTAACTCCGCCCATCCCGCCCC
TAACTCCGCCCAGTTCCGCCCATTCTCCGCCCCATGGCTGACTAATTTTTTTTATTTATGCAGAGGCCGA
GGCCGCCTCGGCCTCTGAGCTATTCCAGAAGTAGTGAGGAGGCTTTTTTGGAGGCCTAGGCTTTTGCAAA
GATCGATCAAGAGACAGGATGAGGATCGTTTCGCATGATTGAACAAGATGGATTGCACGCAGGTTCTCCG
GCCGCTTGGGTGGAGAGGCTATTCGGCTATGACTGGGCACAACAGACAATCGGCTGCTCTGATGCCGCCG
TGTTCCGGCTGTCAGCGCAGGGGCGCCCGGTTCTTTTTGTCAAGACCGACCTGTCCGGTGCCCTGAATGA
ACTGCAAGACGAGGCAGCGCGGCTATCGTGGCTGGCCACGACGGGCGTTCCTTGCGCAGCTGTGCTCGAC
GTTGTCACTGAAGCGGGAAGGGACTGGCTGCTATTGGGCGAAGTGCCGGGGCAGGATCTCCTGTCATCTC
ACCTTGCTCCTGCCGAGAAAGTATCCATCATGGCTGATGCAATGCGGCGGCTGCATACGCTTGATCCGGC
TACCTGCCCATTCGACCACCAAGCGAAACATCGCATCGAGCGAGCACGTACTCGGATGGAAGCCGGTCTT
GTCGATCAGGATGATCTGGACGAAGAGCATCAGGGGCTCGCGCCAGCCGAACTGTTCGCCAGGCTCAAGG
CGAGCATGCCCGACGGCGAGGATCTCGTCGTGACCCATGGCGATGCCTGCTTGCCGAATATCATGGTGGA
AAATGGCCGCTTTTCTGGATTCATCGACTGTGGCCGGCTGGGTGTGGCGGACCGCTATCAGGACATAGCG
TTGGCTACCCGTGATATTGCTGAAGAGCTTGGCGGCGAATGGGCTGACCGCTTCCTCGTGCTTTACGGTA
TCGCCGCTCCCGATTCGCAGCGCATCGCCTTCTATCGCCTTCTTGACGAGTTCTTCTGAGCGGGACTCTG
GGGTTCGAAATGACCGACCAAGCGACGCCCAACCTGCCATCACGAGATTTCGATTCCACCGCCGCCTTCT
ATGAAAGGTTGGGCTTCGGAATCGTTTTCCGGGACGCCGGCTGGATGATCCTCCAGCGCGGGGATCTCAT
GCTGGAGTTCTTCGCCCACCCTAGGGGGAGGCTAACTGAAACACGGAAGGAGACAATACCGGAAGGAACC
CGCGCTATGACGGCAATAAAAAGACAGAATAAAACGCACGGTGTTGGGTCGTTTGTTCATAAACGCGGGG
TTCGGTCCCAGGGCTGGCACTCTGTCGATACCCCACCGAGACCCCATTGGGGCCAATACGCCCGCGTTTC
TTCCTTTTCCCCACCCCACCCCCCAAGTTCGGGTGAAGGCCCAGGGCTCGCAGCCAACGTCGGGGCGGCA
GGCCCTGCCATAGCCTCAGGTTACTCATATATACTTTAGATTGATTTAAAACTTCATTTTTAATTTAAAA
GGATCTAGGTGAAGATCCTTTTTGATAATCTCATGACCAAAATCCCTTAACGTGAGTTTTCGTTCCACTG
AGCGTCAGACCCCGTAGAAAAGATCAAAGGATCTTCTTGAGATCCTTTTTTTCTGCGCGTAATCTGCTGC
TTGCAAACAAAAAAACCACCGCTACCAGCGGCGGTTTGTTTGCCGGATCAAGAGCTACCAACTCTTTTTC
CGAAGGTAACTGGCTTCAGCAGAGCGCAGATACCAAATACTGTTCTTCTAGTGTAGCCGTAGTTAGGCCA
CCACTTCAAGAACTCTGTAGCACCGCCTACATACCTCGCTCTGCTAATCCTGTTACCAGTGGCTGCTGCC
AGTGGCGATAAGTCGTGTCTTACCGGGTTGGACTCAAGACGATAGTTACCGGATAAGGCGCAGCGGTCGG
GCTGAACGGGGGGTTCGTGCACACAGCCCAGCTTGGAGCGAACGACCTACACCGAACTGAGATACCTACA
GCGTGAGCTATGAGAAAGCGCCACGCTTCCCGAAGGGAGAAAGGCGGACAGGTATCCGGTAAGCGGCAGG
GTCGGAACAGGAGAGCGCACGAGGGAGCTTCCAGGGGGAAACGCCTGGTATCTTTATAGTCCTGTCGGGT
TTCGCCACCTCTGACTTGAGCGTCGATTTTTGTGATGCTCGTCAGGGGGGCGGAGCCTATGGAAAAACGC
CAGCAACGCGGCCTTTTTACGGTTCCTGGCCTTTTGCTGGCCTTTTGCTCACATGTTCTTTCCTGCGTTA
TCCCCTGATTCT
Features (pLannotate 1.2.2; 14 found; start..end, strand, type, name):
     88..391     +  enhancer       CMV enhancer: human cytomegalovirus immediate early enhancer
    392..595     +  promoter       CMV promoter: human cytomegalovirus (CMV) immediate early promoter
    630..983     +  CDS            Man2a1 (fragment): MA2A1_MOUSE - Also known as Mana2. Experimental evidence at protein level: Swiss-Prot protein existence level 1. Catalyzes the first committed step in the biosynthesis of complex N-glycans. It controls conversion of high mannose to complex N- glycans; the final hydrolytic step in the N-glycan maturation pathway. From Mus musculus (Mouse).
    996..1715    +  CDS            mClover2: monomeric derivative of the bright green-yellow fluorescent protein Clover mammalian codon-optimized
   1731..1814    +  CDS            large T antigen (fragment): large T antigen from SV40 (simian virus 40)
   1837..1958    +  polyA_signal   SV40 poly(A) signal: SV40 polyadenylation signal
   1992..2420    -  rep_origin     f1 ori (sequence partly withheld): f1 bacteriophage origin of replication; arrow indicates direction of (+) strand synthesis
   2447..2551    +  promoter       AmpR promoter: bla
   2553..2910    +  promoter       SV40 promoter: SV40 enhancer and early promoter
   2945..3739    +  CDS            NeoR/KanR: aminoglycoside phosphotransferase from Tn5; aph(3')-II (or nptII); confers resistance to neomycin, kanamycin, and G418 (Geneticin®)
   3760..3912    +  CDS            ble (fragment): BLE_KLEPN - Experimental evidence at protein level: Swiss-Prot protein existence level 1. Binding protein with a strong affinity to the bleomycin family of antibiotics. Binds to CL990; an antimitotic-antibiotic compound. From Klebsiella pneumoniae.
   3971..4018    +  polyA_signal   HSV TK poly(A) signal: herpes simplex virus thymidine kinase polyadenylation signal (Cole and Stacy, 1985)
   4109..4125    -  polyA_signal   bGH poly(A) signal (fragment): bovine growth hormone polyadenylation signal
   4347..4935    +  rep_origin     ori: high-copy-number ColE1/pMB1/pBR322/pUC origin of replication
