[The description below was written by a language model from this plasmid's Addgene catalogue record and pLannotate feature annotations shown in this document.]
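Description:
Clover-MannII-N-10 is a mammalian expression plasmid built on the Clover-N1 backbone, an N1-style fusion vector in which a gene of interest is placed upstream of, and in frame with, the green fluorescent protein Clover. The sequenced record is about 5.0 kb. It replicates in E. coli at high copy from a ColE1/pUC-type origin and also carries an f1 phage origin. A single NeoR/KanR (aminoglycoside phosphotransferase) gene serves both hosts: a bacterial bla-type promoter drives it for kanamycin selection in bacteria, and the SV40 enhancer/early promoter drives it for G418 selection of transfected mammalian cells, with an HSV TK polyadenylation signal downstream. Short hits annotated as ble, bGH poly(A) and SV40 large T antigen fragments appear to be partial matches to backbone sequence rather than functional elements.

The payload is a CMV enhancer/promoter-driven fusion of the first 112 amino acids of mouse alpha-mannosidase II (Man2a1) to the N-terminus of Clover, terminated by the SV40 poly(A) signal. The automated annotation labels the fluorescent protein as mClover2, whereas the catalogue entry simply calls it Clover; the record does not resolve this difference. Mannosidase II is a Golgi-resident N-glycan processing enzyme, and the recorded purpose indicates that this N-terminal fragment is used to direct the fluorescent protein to the Golgi. The construct therefore serves as a green Golgi marker (excitation about 505 nm, emission about 515 nm) for live- or fixed-cell imaging, and it belongs to a set of localization fusions associated with work on bright green and red fluorescent proteins for improved FRET.
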