Addgene plasmid #56302: Clover-MannII-N-10
Purpose: Localization: Mannosidase/Golgi, Excitation: 505, Emission: 515
Depositing lab: Michael Davidson. Depositing organization: Florida State University, Tallahassee. Publication: Improving FRET dynamic range with bright green and red fluorescent proteins. Lam AJ, St-Pierre F, Gong Y, Marshall JD, Cranfill PJ, Baird MA, McKeown MR, Wiedenmann J, Davidson MW, Schnitzer MJ, Tsien RY, Lin MZ. Nat Methods. 2012 Sep 9. doi: 10.1038/nmeth.2171. PubMed 22961245.
Backbone
  Vector backbone: Clover-N1
  Backbone size w/o insert (bp): 4750
  Vector type: Mammalian Expression
  Selectable markers: Neomycin (select with G418)
Growth in bacteria
  Bacterial resistance: Kanamycin, 50 μg/mL
  Growth temperature: 37°C
  Growth strain: DH5alpha
  Copy number: High Copy
Gene/Insert
  Gene/Insert name: MannII (alt name: NM_008549.2)
  Species: M. musculus (mouse)
  Mutation: aa 1-112 of MannII
  Promoter: CMV
  Tag / fusion protein: Clover (C terminal on backbone)
  Cloning method: Unknown
  Sequencing primers: 5′ CMV-F; 3′ SV40pA-R
Terms and licenses: Academic/Nonprofit Terms; Industry Terms
Depositor comments: . Excitation = 505; Emission = 515
How to cite: Clover-MannII-N-10 was a gift from Michael Davidson (Addgene plasmid # 56302 ; http://n2t.net/addgene:56302 ; RRID:Addgene_56302)
