>Addgene plasmid #56302 | Clover-MannII-N-10 | depositor partial sequence | sequence record 87207 | insert sequence
AGTGACGTCAGATCCGCTAGCGCCACCATGAAGTTAAGTCGCCAGTTCACCGTGTTTGGCAGCGCGATCT
TCTGCGTCGTAATCTTCTCACTCTACCTGATGCTGGACAGGGGTCACTTGGACTACCCTCGGGGCCCGCG
CCAGGAGGGCTCCTTTCCGCAGGGCCAGCTTTCAATATTGCAAGAAAAGATTGACCATTTGGAGCGTTTG
CTCGCTGAGAACAACGAGATCATCTCAAATATCAGAGACTCAGTCATCAACCTGAGCGAGTCTGTGGAGG
ACGGCCCGCGGGGGTCACCAGGCAACGCCAGCCAAGGCTCCATCCACCTCCACTCGCCACAGTTGGCCCT
GCAGGCTGACCCCAGCTCCGGATCGGATCCACCGGTCGCCACCATGGTGAGCAAGGGCGAGGAGCTGTTC
ACCGGGGTGGTGCCCATCCTGGTCGAGCTGGACGGCGACGTAAACGGCCACAAGTTCAGCGTCCGCGGCG
AGGGCGAGGGCGATGCCACCAACGGCAAGCTGACCCTGAAGTTCATCTGCACCACCGGCAAGCTGCCCGT
GCCCTGGCCCACCCTCGTGACCACCTTCGGCTACGGCGTGGCCTGCTTCAGCCGCTACCCCGACCACATG
AAGCAGCACGACTTCTTCAAGTCCGCCATGCCCGAAGGCTACGTCCAGGAGCGCACCATCTCTTTCAAGG
ACGACGGTACCTACAAGACCCGCGCCGAGGTGAAGTTCGAGGGCGACACCCTGGTGAACCGCATCGAGCT
GAAGGGCATCGACTTCAAGGAGGACGGCAACATCCTGGGGCACAAGCTGGAGTACAACTTCAACAGCCAC
AACGTCTATATCACGGCCGACAAGCAGAAGAACGGCATCAAGGCTAACTTCAAGATCCGCCACAACGTTG
AGGACGGCAGCGTGCAGCTCGCCGACCACTACCAGCAGAACACCCCCATCGGCGACGGCCCCGTGCTGCT
GCCCGACAACCACTACCTGAGCCATCAGTCCGCCCTGAGCAAAGACCCCAACGAGAAGCGCGATCACATG
GTCCTGCTGGAGTTCGTGACCGCCGCCGGGATCACTCTCGGCATGGACGAGCTGTACAAGTAAGCGGCCG
CGACTCTAGATCATAATCAG
